>Addgene plasmid #169148 | pMAL669 | addgene full sequence | sequence record 339989 | Addgene NGS Result
CAGCTTTTGTTCCCTTTAGTGAGGGTTAATTCCGAGCTTGGCGTAATCATGGTCATAGCTGTTTCCTGTG
TGAAATTGTTATCCGCTCACAATTCCACACAACATACGAGCCGGAAGCATAAAGTGTAAAGCCTGGGGTG
CCTAATGAGTGAGCTAACTCACATTAATTGCGTTGCGCTCACTGCCCGCTTTCCAGTCGGGAAACCTGTC
GTGCCAGCTGCATTAATGAATCGGCCAACGCGCGGGGAGAGGCGGTTTGCGTATTGGGCGCTCTTCCGCT
TCCTCGCTCACTGACTCGCTGCGCTCGGTCGTTCGGCTGCGGCGAGCGGTATCAGCTCACTCAAAGGCGG
TAATACGGTTATCCACAGAATCAGGGGATAACGCAGGAAAGAACATGTGAGCAAAAGGCCAGCAAAAGGC
CAGGAACCGTAAAAAGGCCGCGTTGCTGGCGTTTTTCCATAGGCTCCGCCCCCCTGACGAGCATCACAAA
AATCGACGCTCAAGTCAGAGGTGGCGAAACCCGACAGGACTATAAAGATACCAGGCGTTTCCCCCTGGAA
GCTCCCTCGTGCGCTCTCCTGTTCCGACCCTGCCGCTTACCGGATACCTGTCCGCCTTTCTCCCTTCGGG
AAGCGTGGCGCTTTCTCATAGCTCACGCTGTAGGTATCTCAGTTCGGTGTAGGTCGTTCGCTCCAAGCTG
GGCTGTGTGCACGAACCCCCCGTTCAGCCCGACCGCTGCGCCTTATCCGGTAACTATCGTCTTGAGTCCA
ACCCGGTAAGACACGACTTATCGCCACTGGCAGCAGCCACTGGTAACAGGATTAGCAGAGCGAGGTATGT
AGGCGGTGCTACAGAGTTCTTGAAGTGGTGGCCTAACTACGGCTACACTAGAAGAACAGTATTTGGTATC
TGCGCTCTGCTGAAGCCAGTTACCTTCGGAAAAAGAGTTGGTAGCTCTTGATCCGGCAAACAAACCACCG
CTGGTAGCGGTGGTTTTTTTGTTTGCAAGCAGCAGATTACGCGCAGAAAAAAAGGATCTCAAGAAGATCC
TTTGATCTTTTCTACGGGGTCTGACGCTCAGTGGAACGAAAACTCACGTTAAGGGATTTTGGTCATGAGA
TTATCAAAAAGGATCTTCACCTAGATCCTTTTAAATTAAAAATGAAGTTTTAAATCAATCTAAAGTATAT
ATGAGTAAACTTGGTCTGACAGTTACCAATGCTTAATCAGTGAGGCACCTATCTCAGCGATCTGTCTATT
TCGTTCATCCATAGTTGCCTGACTCCCCGTCGTGTAGATAACTACGATACGGGAGGGCTTACCATCTGGC
CCCAGTGCTGCAATGATACCGCGAGACCCACGCTCACCGGCTCCAGATTTATCAGCAATAAACCAGCCAG
CCGGAAGGGCCGAGCGCAGAAGTGGTCCTGCAACTTTATCCGCCTCCATCCAGTCTATTAATTGTTGCCG
GGAAGCTAGAGTAAGTAGTTCGCCAGTTAATAGTTTGCGCAACGTTGTTGCCATTGCTACAGGCATCGTG
GTGTCACGCTCGTCGTTTGGTATGGCTTCATTCAGCTCCGGTTCCCAACGATCAAGGCGAGTTACATGAT
CCCCCATGTTGTGCAAAAAAGCGGTTAGCTCCTTCGGTCCTCCGATCGTTGTCAGAAGTAAGTTGGCCGC
AGTGTTATCACTCATGGTTATGGCAGCACTGCATAATTCTCTTACTGTCATGCCATCCGTAAGATGCTTT
TCTGTGACTGGTGAGTACTCAACCAAGTCATTCTGAGAATAGTGTATGCGGCGACCGAGTTGCTCTTGCC
CGGCGTCAATACGGGATAATACCGCGCCACATAGCAGAACTTTAAAAGTGCTCATCATTGGAAAACGTTC
TTCGGGGCGAAAACTCTCAAGGATCTTACCGCTGTTGAGATCCAGTTCGATGTAACCCACTCGTGCACCC
AACTGATCTTCAGCATCTTTTACTTTCACCAGCGTTTCTGGGTGAGCAAAAACAGGAAGGCAAAATGCCG
CAAAAAAGGGAATAAGGGCGACACGGAAATGTTGAATACTCATACTCTTCCTTTTTCAATATTATTGAAG
CATTTATCAGGGTTATTGTCTCATGAGCGGATACATATTTGAATGTATTTAGAAAAATAAACAAATAGGG
GTTCCGCGCACATTTCCCCGAAAAGTGCCACCTGACGTCCTCGGCGCGTGACGTCTAAGAAACCATTATT
ATCATGACATTAACCTATAAAAATAGGCGTATCACGAGGCCCTTTCGTCTCGCGCGTTTCGGTGATGACG
GTGAAAACCTCTGACACATGCAGCTCCCGGAGACGGTCACAGCTTGTCTGTAAGCGGATGCCGGGAGCAG
ACAAGCCCGTCAGGGCGCGTCAGCGGGTGTTGGCGGGTGTCGGGGCTGGCTTAACTATGCGGCATCAGAG
CAGATTGTACTGAGAGTGCACCATACCACCTTTTCAATTCATCATTTTTTTTTTATTCTTTTTTTTGATT
TCGGTTTCCTTGAAATTTTTTTGATTCGGTAATCTCCGAACAGAAGGAAGAACGAAGGAAGGAGCACAGA
CTTAGATTGGTATATATACGCATATTGGGTCAGCAGTACAGAACCCTCGACGAAGTTGTAAGTGGTGGAT
CAGATATCATCATTGTTGGCAGAGGACTTTTCGCCAAGGGTAGAGATCCTAATACTAAACTCACAAATTA
GAGCTTCAATTTAATTATATCAGTTATTACCCTATGCGGTGTGAAATACCGCACAGATGCGTAAGGAGAA
AATACCGCATCAGGAAATTGTAAGCGTTAATATTTTGTTAAAATTCGCGTTAAATTTTTGTTAAATCAGC
TCATTTTTTAACCAATAGGCCGAAATCGGCAAAATCCCTTATAAATCAAAAGAATAGACCGAGATAGGGT
[37 nt withheld, positions 2941-2977]
AAAGAACGTGGACTCCAACGTCAAAGG
[49 nt withheld, positions 3005-3053]
T
[91 nt withheld, positions 3055-3145]
G
[124 nt withheld, positions 3147-3270]
CCATTCGCCATTCAGGCTGCGCAACTGTTGGGAAGGGCGATCGGTGCGGGCCTCTTCGCTATTACGCCAG
CTGGCGAAAGGGGGATGTGCTGCAAGGCGATTAAGTTGGGTAACGCCAGGGTTTTCCCAGTCACGACGTT
GTAAAACGACGGCCAGTGAATTGTAATACGACTCACTATAGGGGGCCAGCGTGGCCGTTTAAACATTTAA
ATGGCCGGCCGCTGCCACCGTTGTTTCCACCGAAGAAACCACCGTTGCCGTAACCACCACGACGGTTGTT
GCTAAAGAAGCTGCCACCGCCACGGCCACCGTTGTAGCCGCCGTTGTTGTTATTGTAGTTGCTACTGTTA
TTTCTGGCACTTCTTGGTTTTCCTCTTAAGTGAGGAGGAACATAACCATTCTCGTTGTTGTCGTTGATGC
TTAAATTTTGCACTTGTTCGCTCAGTTCAGCCATAATATGAAATGCTTTTCTTGTTGTTCTTACGGAATA
CCACTTGCCACCTATCACCACAACTAACTTTTTCCCGTTCCTCCATCTCTTTTATATTTTTTTTCTGGAG
TTCAAGAGAAAAAAAAAGAAAAAGCAAAAAGAAAAAAGGAAAGCGCGCCTCGTTCAGAATGACACGTATA
GAATGATGCATTACCTTGTCATCTTCAGTATCATACTGTTCGTATACATACTTACTGACATTCATAGGTA
TACATATATACACATGTATATATATCGTATGCTGCAGCTTTAAATAATCGGTGTCAAGATCTGAGCTCCA
CCGCGGTGGCGGCCGCTTATTTACTCAGGATCCCGCATGTTGCAGGTGGGAGTTCCAGCTCCCGGGAAAC
AGCTGATAGCTTCAAAATGTTTCTACTCCTTTTTTACTCTTCCAGATTTTCTCGGACTCCGCGCATCGCC
GTACCACTTCAAAACACCCAAGCACAGCATACTAAATTTCCCCTCTTTCTTCCTCTAGGGTGTCGTTAAT
TACCCGTACTAAAGGTTTGGAAAAGAAAAAAGAGACCGCCTCGTTTCTTTTTCTTCGTCGAAAAAGGCAA
TAAAAATTTTTATCACGTTTCTTTTTCTTGAAAATTTTTTTTTTGATTTTTTTCTCTTTCGATGACCTCC
CATTGATATTTAAGTTAATAAACGGTCTTCAATTTCTCAAGTTTCAGTTTCATTTTTCTTGTTCTATTAC
AACTTTTTTTACTTCTTGCTCATTAGAAAGAAAGCATAGCAATCTAATCTAAGTTTTGGCGGCCGCTAAA
ATCATGGCTAGCCCGAAAAAAAAGAGAAAAGTAGCCCCACCAACGGACGTTTCACTTGGTGACGAATTAC
ATTTAGACGGTGAGGATGTAGCTATGGCACATGCCGATGCTCTTGATGATTTTGATCTGGACATGTTAGG
TGATGGGGATTCTCCCGGCCCCGGATTTACACCACATGATTCTGCTCCGTATGGCGCGTTGGACATGGCA
GATTTCGAATTTGAACAGATGTTTACTGATGCACTTGGTATCGACGAATATGGAGGTGAATTCGGAGCAG
ATGATACTAGAGTTGAAGTCCAACCTCCAGCCCAATGGGTATTGGATTTGATCGAGGCCTCACCCATAGC
AAGTGTTGTTAGTGATCCCAGATTGGCTGATAATCCTTTGATTGCTATCAACCAGGCCTTTACCGATCTA
ACTGGGTATTCTGAGGAAGAATGTGTTGGTCGTAATTGTAGATTTTTGGCAGGATCTGGTACTGAACCCT
GGCTAACAGATAAGATCCGTCAAGGTGTTCGTGAGCATAAACCCGTGTTGGTTGAGATTTTGAATTACAA
AAAGGATGGTACTCCTTTTCGTAATGCAGTTTTGGTGGCACCAATCTATGATGACGATGATGAATTACTA
TACTTCCTTGGTAGCCAAGTGGAAGTGGATGACGATCAACCGAACATGGGCATGGCCCGTAGAGAACGTG
CTGCGGAGATGTTAAAAACTCTTTCACCACGTCAATTAGAAGTCACAACTCTGGTTGCATCAGGCCTAAG
AAATAAAGAAGTGGCTGCCAGACTGGGTCTTTCAGAAAAAACTGTCAAAATGCACAGAGGTTTGGTAATG
GAAAAATTAAACTTAAAAACGAGTGCAGATTTAGTTAGAATTGCCGTAGAAGCAGGTATTTAAGTCGACC
TCGAGTAATGATCATGTAATTAGTTATGTCACGCTTACATTCACGCCCTCCCCCCACATCCGCTCTAACC
GAAAAGGAAGGAGTTAGACAACCTGAAGTCTAGGTCCCTATTTATTTTTTTATAGTTATGTTAGTATTAA
GAACGTTATTTATATTTCAAATTTTTCTTTTTTTTCTGTACAGACGCGTGTACGCATGTAACATTATACT
GAAAACCTTGCTTGAGAAGGTTTTGGGACGCTCGAAGGCTTTAATTTGCGGCCTTATCGCCGGGTACGTG
AGTTCGCCAGCTTCGAGTAGGTAGCCTTTAGTCCATGCGTTATAGGTAGCCTTTAGTCCATGCGTTATAG
GTAGCCTTTAGTCCATGCGTTATAGGTAGCCTTTAGTCCATGCGTTATAGGTAGCCTTTAGTCCATGCTT
AAGAGACACTAGAGGGTATATAATGGAAGCTCGACTTCCAGCTTGGCAATCCGGTACTGTTGGTAAAGCC
ACCGCGGCCGCTAAAATCATGCCACCCAAGAGAAAGACGCTGAACGCGGCAGCGGAAGCTAACGCCCATG
CAGATGGCCACGCGGACGGTAATGCGGACGGTCATGTAGCTAACACCGCGGCTTCCTCTAACAACGCACG
TTTCGCTGACTTGACGAATATCGATACGCCAGGGTTGGGACCGACTACTACCACCTTATTGGTGGAGCCT
GCCAGGTCTAAAAGACAAAGGGTCAGTCGTGCGTGTGACCAATGCAGAGCCGCTCGTGAAAAATGTGACG
GTATTCAGCCTGCATGTTTTCCTTGCGTGAGTCAGGGCAGGTCTTGCACGTATCAGGCTTCCCCCAAGAA
GCGTGGCGTTCAGACTGGTTATATTAGGACCTTGGAATTGGCGTTGGCGTGGATGTTTGAAAACGTAGCA
AGGTCCGAAGACGCGCTACATAATCTATTAGTCAGGGACGCTGGCCAAGGCTCAGCGTTACTGGTAGGGA
AGGATTCACCGGCGGCGGAAAGACTGCATGCAAGGTGGGCGACCTCCAGGGTCAATAAAAGTATCACAAG
GCTTCTCCGTCAATTAGAGCTGCCGCCCACGGCTACTGCCACTGCGTCAATCATGCCTCACGTCATGGAA
CAACCCTTGAGTACGTCAATAAACCCTGTTAATGATCGTTTTAATGGGATTCCAAATCCGACGCCTTACA
ATTCTGACGCTGCTCTTGACGCTATAACCCAAACCAACGATTACGGTTCCGTGAATACCCACGGAATCCT
GAGCACCTACCCCCCTCCAGCAACACACCTTAACGAGGCGTCAGTAGCTCTAGCTCCGGGAGGGGCGCCT
CCGCGTCCACCCCCACCGTACGTGGACTCAACGACTAATCACCCTCCCTATCATAGCAACCTGGTCCCTA
TGGCAAATTTTGGTTACAGTACAGTTGATTATGATGCCATGGTAGATGATTTAGCGAGTATTGAATATAC
TGATGCTGTAGATGTTGACCCACAATTTATGACGAATCTTGGGTTCGTCCCTGGGTGCAATTTCAGTGAC
ATTAACACGTATGAACAATAATGACTCGAGTAATGATCATCTCTGCTTTTGTGCGCGTATGTTTATGTAT
GTACCTCTCTCTCTATTTCTATTTTTAAACCACCCTCTCAATAAAATAAAAATAATAAAGTATTTTTAAG
GAAAAGACGTGTTTAAGCACTGACTTTATCTACTTTTTGTACGTTTTCATTGATATAATGTGTTTTGTCT
CTCCCTTTTCTACGAAAATTTCAAAAATTGACCAAAAAAAGGAATATATATACGAAAAACTATTATATTT
ATATATCATAGTGTTGATAAAAAATGTTTATCCATTGGACCGTGTATCATATTTATCGCCGGGTTATCGC
CGGGCCAGCTTAAGAATAAATTAAACTAGTGGGTAATCGCTTATCCTAGGATAAACAATTATCCTCAAGG
GTAATCGCTTATCCTCTAGGGTAATCGCTTATCCTAGGGTAATCGCTTATCCTTTCTAGATATATATATG
TGTGCGACGACACATGATCATATGGCATGCATGTGCTCTGTATGTATATAAAACTCTTGTTTTCTTCTTT
TCTCTAAATATTCTTTCCTTATACATTAGGACCTTTGCAGCATAAATTACTATACTTCTATAGACACACA
AACACAAATACACACACTAAATTAATAGCGGCCGCTAAAATCATGGCTAGCGTCGACAAAGGAGAAGAAC
TTTTCACTGGAGTTGTCCCAATTCTTGTTGAATTAGATGGTGATGTTAATGGGCACAAATTTTCTGTCAG
TGGAGAGGGTGAAGGTGATGCAACATACGGAAAACTTACCCTTAAATTTATTTGCACTACTGGAAAACTA
CCTGTTCCATGGCCAACACTTGTCACTACTTTCACTTATGGTGTTCAATGCTTTTCAAGATACCCAGATC
ATATGAAACGGCATGACTTTTTCAAGAGTGCCATGCCCGAAGGTTATGTACAGGAAAGAACTATATTTTT
CAAAGATGACGGGAACTACAAGACACGTGCTGAAGTCAAGTTTGAAGGTGATACCCTTGTTAATAGAATC
GAGTTAAAAGGTATTGATTTTAAAGAAGATGGAAACATTCTTGGACACAAATTGGAATACAACTATAACT
CACACAATGTATACATCATGGCAGACAAACAAAAGAATGGAATCAAAGTTAACTTCAAAATTAGACACAA
CATTGAAGATGGAAGCGTTCAACTAGCAGACCATTATCAACAAAATACTCCAATTGGCGATGGCCCTGTC
CTTTTACCAGACAACCATTACCTGTCCACACAATCTGCCCTTTCGAAAGATCCCAACGAAAAGAGAGACC
ACATGGTCCTTCTTGAGTTTGTAACAGCTGCTGGGATTACACATGGCATGGATGAACTATACAAACTCGA
GTAATGATCAGCGAATTTCTTATGATTTATGATTTTTATTATTAAATAAGTTATAAAAAAAATAAGTGTA
TACAAATTTTAAAGTGACTCTTAGGTTTTAAAACGAAAATTCTTATTCTTGAGTAACTCTTTCCTGTAGG
TCAGGTTGCTTTCTCAGGTATAGCATGAGGTCGCTCTTATCGCCGGCGAATAAATTAAGGCGCGCCTTAA
TTTATTCGCCGGCGATAAATATGATACACGGTCCAATGGATAAACATTTTTTATCAACACTATGATATAT
AAATATAATAGTTTTTCGTATATATATTCCTTTTTTTGGTCAATTTTTGAAATTTTCGTAGAAAAGGGAG
AGACAAAACACATTATATCAATGAAAACGTACAAAAAGTAGATAAAGTCAGTGCTTAAACACGTCTTTTC
CTTAAAAATACTTTATTATTTTTATTTTATTGAGAGGGTGGTTTAAAAATAGAAATAGAGAGAGAGGTAC
ATACATAAACATACGCGCACAAAAGCAGAGATGATCATTACTCGAGTCATTATTGTTCATACGTGTTAAT
GTCACTGAAATTGCACCCAGGGACGAACCCAAGATTCGTCATAAATTGTGGGTCAACATCTACAGCATCA
GTATATTCAATACTCGCTAAATCATCTACCATGGCATCATAATCAACTGTACTGTAACCAAAATTTGCCA
TAGGGACCAGGTTGCTATGATAGGGAGGGTGATTAGTCGTTGAGTCCACGTACGGTGGGGGTGGACGCGG
AGGCGCCCCTCCCGGAGCTAGAGCTACTGACGCCTCGTTAAGGTGTGTTGCTGGAGGGGGGTAGGTGCTC
AGGATTCCGTGGGTATTCACGGAACCGTAATCGTTGGTTTGGGTTATAGCGTCAAGAGCAGCGTCAGAAT
TGTAAGGCGTCGGATTTGGAATCCCATTAAAACGATCATTAACAGGGTTTATTGACGTACTCAAGGGTTG
TTCCATGACGTGAGGCATGATTGACGCAGTGGCAGTAGCCGTGGGCGGCAGCTCTAATTGACGGAGAAGC
CTTGTGATACTTTTATTGACCCTGGAGGTCGCCCACCTTGCATGCAGTCTTTCCGCCGCCGGTGAATCCT
TCCCTACCAGTAACGCTGAGCCTTGGCCAGCGTCCCTGACTAATAGATTATGTAGCGCGTCTTCGGACCT
TGCTACGTTTTCAAACATCCACGCCAACGCCAATTCCAAGGTCCTAATATAACCAGTCTGAACGCCACGC
TTCTTGGGGGAAGCCTGATACGTGCAAGACCTGCCCTGACTCACGCAAGGAAAACATGCAGGCTGAATAC
CGTCACATTTTTCACGAGCGGCTCTGCATTGGTCACACGCACGACTGACCCTTTGTCTTTTAGACCTGGC
AGGCTCCACCAATAAGGTGGTAGTAGTCGGTCCCAACCCTGGCGTATCGATATTCGTCAAGTCAGCGAAA
CGTGCGTTGTTAGAGGAAGCCGCGGTGTTAGCTACATGACCGTCCGCATTACCGTCCGCGTGGCCATCTG
CATGGGCGTTAGCTTCCGCTGCCGCGTTCAGCGTCTTTCTCTTGGGTGGCATGATTTTAGCGGCCGCGGT
GGCTTTACCAACAGTACCGGATTGCCAAGCTGGAAGTCGAGCTTCCATTATATACCCTCTAGTGTCTCTT
AAGCATGGACTAAAGGCTACCTATAACGCATGGACTAAAGGCTACCTATAACGCATGGACTAAAGGCTAC
CTATAACGCATGGACTAAAGGCTACCTATAACGCATGGACTAAAGGCTACCTACTCGAAGCTGGCGAACT
CACGTACCCGGAGGTACCCAAAGCCGAATCCACCACGGTCACCGTTGTTTCTGAAGAAACCACCACGGCC
GCCACCGTTGTTGAAACCACCACGAGGAGCAGAATCGCCTCTTCTGCCACCACCGTTACGGATGTGAGGT
GGAACGTAACCACCACGTCTTTGTTGCCCTTCAGGCATGGAAACTTGCTCTGCTAACTCAGTCATATTGG
ATATATGTATTACTTTCTTTATTTTTTGTAGTTTAGTCTTCTATTTCTTTTATAGTTTGGTATCTTTTTG
CAAAAAATTTACCTCTATATCGTGTTCGTGCGTATTTCTTCCTCTATAATATGAAAAGAAAGGCAGTAGT
CTTGGTTTTCTATTATTCCAAATATTACAAGAATACCCAGAACCACAAGAAGCAGAAGAAACTAACTGCT
TTATATACTTAATTTCCCGCCACAAGCTCATCGCCCAGAAGTTTTTTTCAGTTTTTCACCTGACAATCTG
GCAGCTCGCTGAAAAATTTTCACCTGGGGTCGCCTGCTACGTAGAGTGATCACGTTTATGAATAGCACAT
TATATAGTGGCCCAGACGGTCTGATGGTAGTTCATGTAGTTAAGAATAAATACTCTGTTTGTGTGATTTC
TATGTGTACGTTATCTATATAAATATTGTTGATGGTGGTAGCTGTGGGCTGTGTTCTATGCTAGGACACC
CTTAGTGGATGGAACGTCATCGCGACCCGTAGGTGTTCTTGCCTCTCTGATGGCGATGGCGAGCGCCTTG
AAAGCTGATTCGGAGCGGTGGTGGTCGTTGGTGCCCCGCAGACAGTCCACATGCATGGTGATACGCGCCT
CAGTGGCGAAACTCTCCAAGAAGTGCGGGATCATCTCTGTGGATAGCTGGCCTATGCGTTCTCGCTTCAG
GCCCAGCTCCACCACGGCGAAAGGCCTATTGGAGAAGTCAACCACAGCGCGGCTCAGCGCCTCGTCCAGT
GGTGCAAACCCATGCCCGAACCTCTTGATACCACGCACGGAGCCAAGCGCCTCCTTGAACGCTTGGCCCA
GCGCAATCCCACAGTCCTCAACAGTGTGGTGGTCATCGATGTGCAAGTCCCCTATACACTCCAGGATCAG
AGACCACCCGCCATGCTTCGCCAGCGCAGTCAACATGTGGTCCAAAAACCCAACTCCAGTGTGCACATGG
ATGGTCTGCCCATCACCACTAGCATATTCCTTGCCCAGTATGCTCTCCCGTACAGAAACAGACCCACCGT
CAAGATCCAGCGCCAGCTGTATATTCGTCTCCTGCGTAACCCTCTTAACAAACGCCATCCTTTGCTCGAT
GCTTCTCTTTGCTTCAATTATCTCAACTTTAAGTAAACCTGAAGTAAACTAGAACTAGATTAAATCAGAA
GGCATCCGCAGCTTTATATACATATAGAGCCTCTTTGCCTTCGTTTATCTTGCCTGCTCATTTTTTAGTA
TATTCTTCGAAGAAATCACATTACTTTATATAATGTATAATTCATTATGTGATAATGCCAATCGCTAAGA
AAAAAAAAGAGTCATCCGCTAGGTGGAAAAAAAAAAATGAAAATCATTACCGAGGCATAAAAAAATATAG
AGTGTACTAGAGGAGGCCAAGAGTAATAGAAAAAGAAAATTGCGGGAAAGGACTGTGTTATGACTTCCCT
GACTAATGCCGTGTTCAAACGATACCTGGCAGTGACTCCTAGCGCTCACCAAGCTCTTAAAACGAGAATT
AAGAAAAAGTCGTCATCTTTCGATAAGTTTTTCCCACAGCAAAGCAATAGTAGAAAAAAACAATGGGAAA
CGTTGAATGAAGACAAAGCGTCGTGGTTTAAAAGGAAATACGCTCACGTACATGCTAGGGAACAGGACCG
TGCAGCGGCCAGCGTGGCCGTTTAAACATTTAAATGGCCGGCC
Features (pLannotate 1.2.2; 30 found; start..end, strand, type, name):
     13..31      -  promoter       T3 promoter: promoter for bacteriophage T3 RNA polymerase
     74..96      -  protein_bind   lac operator (fragment): The lac repressor binds to the lac operator to inhibit transcription in E. coli. This inhibition can be relieved by adding lactose or isopropyl-β-D-thiogalactopyranoside (IPTG). lac repressor encoded by lacI
    100..130     -  promoter       lac promoter: promoter for the E. coli lac operon
    145..166     -  protein_bind   CAP binding site: CAP binding activates transcription in the presence of cAMP. E. coli catabolite activator protein
    179..271     -  CDS            lacI (fragment): lac repressor; lacI; The lac repressor binds to the lac operator to inhibit transcription in E. coli. This inhibition can be relieved by adding lactose or isopropyl-β-D-thiogalactopyranoside (IPTG).
    454..1042    -  rep_origin     ori: high-copy-number ColE1/pMB1/pBR322/pUC origin of replication
   1213..2073    -  CDS            AmpR: β-lactamase; bla; confers resistance to ampicillin, carbenicillin, and related antibiotics
   2074..2178    -  promoter       AmpR promoter: bla
   2289..2324    +  CDS            rop (fragment): Rop protein, which maintains plasmids at low copy number; rop
   2426..2475    +  misc_feature   bom (fragment): basis of mobility region from pBR322
   2483..2615    +  promoter       URA3 promoter (fragment): S. cerevisiae URA3
   2615..2707    +  CDS            URA3 (fragment): PYRF_YEAST - Experimental evidence at protein level: Swiss-Prot protein existence level 1. From Saccharomyces cerevisiae (strain ATCC 204508 / S288c) (Baker's yeast).
   2763..2814    +  misc_feature   bom (fragment): basis of mobility region from pBR322
   2842..3270    -  rep_origin     f1 ori (sequence partly withheld): f1 bacteriophage origin of replication; arrow indicates direction of (+) strand synthesis
   3274..3431    -  CDS            lacZα (fragment): LacZα fragment of β-galactosidase; lacZ fragment
   3434..3452    +  promoter       T7 promoter: promoter for bacteriophage T7 RNA polymerase
   3527..3724    -  CDS            DED1 (fragment): DED1_YEAST - Also known as SPP81. Experimental evidence at protein level: Swiss-Prot protein existence level 1. ATP-binding RNA helicase involved in translation initiation. Remodels RNA in response to ADP and ATP concentrations by facilitating disruption, but also formation of RNA duplexes. Has weak ATP-dependent affinity for dsRNA, but strong ATP-dependent affinity for ssRNA. Acts as a virus host factor involved in the replication of the MBV and the L-A viruses by promoting the negative-strand RNA synthesis. May be involved in recognition of the preinitiation complex and DNA binding of the RN
   3720..4052    -  CDS            YO201_YEAST (fragment): Protein uncertain: Swiss-Prot protein existence level 5. From Saccharomyces cerevisiae (strain ATCC 204508 / S288c) (Baker's yeast).
   4116..4513    +  promoter       TEF1 promoter: S. cerevisiae TEF1; promoter for EF-1α
   4516..4797    +  CDS            VP16_HHV11 (fragment): Experimental evidence at protein level: Swiss-Prot protein existence level 1. May play a role in the aggregation of tegument proteins around nucleocapsids during virus morphogenesis. From Human herpesvirus 1 (strain 17) (HHV-1) (Human herpes simplex virus 1).
   4795..5430    +  CDS            LVHTH_ERYLH (fragment): Experimental evidence at protein level: Swiss-Prot protein existence level 1. Has reversible, light-dependent DNA-binding activity. Upon illumination an internal FMN-protein adduct is formed which changes the protein conformation so that the previously sequestered DNA-binding domain is free to bind DNA. Binds to sequences within in its own promoter when illuminated but not when it has been incubated in the dark. From Erythrobacter litoralis (strain HTCC2594).
   5452..5699    +  terminator     CYC1 terminator: S. cerevisiae CYC1; transcription terminator for CYC1
   5870..5901    +  promoter       minP: minimal TATA-box promoter with low basal activity
   7653..8375    +  CDS            sg12: sg12 is a basic (constitutively fluorescent) long stokes shift fluorescent protein published in 1997, derived from Aequorea victoria.
   8391..8556    +  terminator     ADH1 terminator: S. cerevisiae ADH1; transcription terminator for the S. cerevisiae alcohol dehydrogenase 1 (ADH1) gene
  10020..10051   -  promoter       minP: minimal TATA-box promoter with low basal activity
  10217..10405   -  CDS            DED1 (fragment): DED1_CANGA - Protein inferred from homology: Swiss-Prot protein existence level 3. ATP-binding RNA helicase involved in translation initiation. Remodels RNA in response to ADP and ATP concentrations by facilitating disruption, but also formation of RNA duplexes (By similarity). From Candida glabrata (strain ATCC 2001 / CBS 138 / JCM 3761 / NBRC 0622 / NRRL Y-65) (Yeast) (Torulopsis glabrata).
  10892..11527   -  CDS            HIS3: HIS7_YEAST - Experimental evidence at protein level: Swiss-Prot protein existence level 1. From Saccharomyces cerevisiae (strain ATCC 204508 / S288c) (Baker's yeast).
  11633..11820   -  promoter       HIS3 promoter: S. cerevisiae HIS3
  11870..12097   +  CDS            MRM1 (fragment): MRM1_YEAST - Also known as PET56 From Saccharomyces cerevisiae (strain ATCC 204508 / S288c) (Baker's yeast).
