[The description below was written by a language model from this plasmid's Addgene catalogue record and pLannotate feature annotations shown in this document.]
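Description:
pMAL669 is a 12.1 kb yeast expression plasmid on a pUC-type backbone that encodes OptoQ-AMP2, an optogenetic circuit from work adapting the Neurospora crassa Q system to amplify and invert light-controlled gene expression in Saccharomyces cerevisiae. It is propagated in E. coli at high copy from a ColE1/pUC origin with ampicillin selection (AmpR), and it retains an f1 origin, lac promoter/lacZα remnants and flanking T3 and T7 promoters. Selection in yeast is by HIS3 under its own promoter. No yeast replication origin (2μ or CEN/ARS) is annotated. The HIS3 marker is flanked by fragments of neighbouring yeast genes (DED1, MRM1/PET56), with further DED1-region sequence at the other end of the cassette. This layout is consistent with an integrating design targeted to the HIS3 locus, though the record does not say so explicitly.

The catalogued insert is VP16-EL222 with an N-terminal SV40 NLS, expressed from the constitutive TEF1 promoter and ended by the CYC1 terminator. EL222 is a light-responsive DNA-binding protein from Erythrobacter litoralis that exposes its DNA-binding domain on illumination. Fused to the herpesvirus VP16 activation domain, it acts as a light-switchable transcriptional activator. Downstream are two minimal TATA-box promoters in opposite orientations, of the kind typically paired with upstream activator binding sites. There is also an Aequorea-derived GFP-family reporter (called as sg12) followed by the ADH1 terminator. Large stretches around these elements are unannotated, roughly 5.9–7.6 kb and 8.6–10.0 kb. They may hold the Q-system components implied by the circuit name, but the feature table does not identify them. The construct is suited to installing and testing light-amplified gene expression in yeast.
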