Addgene plasmid #169148: pMAL669
Purpose: Encodes OptoQ-AMP2
Depositing lab: Jose Avalos. Depositing organization: Princeton University. Publication: The Neurospora crassa Inducible Q System Enables Simultaneous Optogenetic Amplification and Inversion in Saccharomyces cerevisiae for Bidirectional Control of Gene Expression. Lalwani MA, Zhao EM, Wegner SA, Avalos JL. ACS Synth Biol. 2021 Aug 20;10(8):2060-2075. doi: 10.1021/acssynbio.1c00229. Epub 2021 Aug 4. PubMed 34346207.
Backbone
  Vector backbone: pUC
  Vector type: Yeast Expression
  Selectable markers: HIS3
Growth in bacteria
  Bacterial resistance: Ampicillin, 100 μg/mL
  Growth temperature: 37°C
  Growth strain: DH5alpha
  Copy number: High Copy
Gene/Insert
  Gene/Insert name: VP16-EL222
  Species: Erythrobacter litoralis
  Insert size (bp): 900
  Tag / fusion protein: SV40 NLS (N terminal on insert)
Resource information
  A portion of this plasmid was derived from a plasmid made by: Kevin Gardner and Laura Motta-Mena
Terms and licenses: Academic/Nonprofit Terms; Industry Terms: Not Available to Industry
How to cite: pMAL669 was a gift from Jose Avalos (Addgene plasmid # 169148 ; http://n2t.net/addgene:169148 ; RRID:Addgene_169148)
